Addgene plasmid #163389: Bmpr2 gRNA#2
Purpose: Cas9-mediated knockout of Bmpr2 in mammalian cells
Depositing lab: Takeshi Imai. Depositing organization: Kyushu University. Publication: BMPR-2 gates activity-dependent stabilization of primary dendrites during mitral cell remodeling. Aihara S, Fujimoto S, Sakaguchi R, Imai T. Cell Rep. 2021 Jun 22;35(12):109276. doi: 10.1016/j.celrep.2021.109276. PubMed 34161760.
Backbone
  Vector backbone: gRNA backbone
  Backbone size w/o insert (bp): 2763
  Total vector size (bp): 2812
  Vector type: Mammalian Expression, CRISPR
Growth in bacteria
  Bacterial resistance: Ampicillin, 100 μg/mL
  Growth temperature: 37°C
  Growth strain: DH5alpha
  Copy number: Low Copy
Gene/Insert
  Gene/Insert name: Bmpr2
  gRNA/shRNA sequence: TCCAAAGGGAGCACGTGTTATGG
  Species: M. musculus (mouse)
  GenBank ID: NM_007561.4
  Entrez Gene: Bmpr2 (a.k.a. 2610024H22Rik, BMP-2, BMPR-2, BMPR-II, BMPRII, BRK-3, Gm20272)
Terms and licenses: Academic/Nonprofit Terms; Industry Terms: Not Available to Industry
How to cite: Bmpr2 gRNA#2 was a gift from Takeshi Imai (Addgene plasmid # 163389 ; http://n2t.net/addgene:163389 ; RRID:Addgene_163389)
