[The description below was written by a language model from this plasmid's Addgene catalogue record and pLannotate feature annotations shown in this document.]
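Description:
Bmpr2 gRNA#2 is a small (about 2.8 kb) mammalian CRISPR plasmid that expresses a single guide RNA directed against mouse Bmpr2, the gene for the type II BMP receptor. It is built on a minimal "gRNA backbone" and carries no Cas9 gene, so the nuclease has to be provided from a separate construct or source. The expression unit consists of the human U6 promoter, an RNA polymerase III promoter suited to producing short, uncapped transcripts with defined ends, followed by a short unannotated gap where the Bmpr2-specific spacer is expected to sit, and then the Streptococcus pyogenes Cas9 guide RNA scaffold. Together these yield a chimeric sgRNA that recruits SpCas9 to the Bmpr2 locus, where cleavage and error-prone repair can disrupt the gene.

The remainder of the plasmid is bacterial maintenance sequence. A ColE1/pUC-type origin supports replication in E. coli, and a β-lactamase gene with its own promoter confers ampicillin resistance. The catalogue lists the plasmid as low copy, although the annotated origin is of a type usually described as high copy. Downstream of the scaffold lie cloning remnants with no evident function here: a partial attB2 Gateway site, short lacI and RSF origin fragments, a pUC multiple cloning site, and the lac promoter, operator and CAP binding site. There is no mammalian selection marker or fluorescent reporter, so transfected cells must be identified by a co-delivered marker. The stated purpose is Cas9-mediated knockout of Bmpr2 in mammalian cells, and the "#2" in the name suggests it is one of several guides designed against the same gene. The associated study concerns BMPR-2 in dendrite remodeling of mitral cells.
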