Features (pLannotate 1.2.2; 13 found; start..end, strand, type, name):
     72..312     +  promoter       U6 promoter: RNA polymerase III promoter for human U6 snRNA
    341..416     +  misc_RNA       gRNA scaffold: guide RNA scaffold for the Streptococcus pyogenes CRISPR/Cas9 system
    428..449     -  protein_bind   attB2 (fragment): mutant version of attB; recombination site for the Gateway® BP reaction BP Clonase™
    463..517     -  CDS            lacI (fragment): lac repressor; lacI; The lac repressor binds to the lac operator to inhibit transcription in E. coli. This inhibition can be relieved by adding lactose or isopropyl-β-D-thiogalactopyranoside (IPTG).
    519..652     -  rep_origin     RSF ori (fragment): Plasmids containing the RSF 1030 origin of replication can be propagated in E. coli cells that contain additional plasmids with compatible origins.
    658..714     +  misc_feature   MCS: pUC18/19 multiple cloning site
    751..767     -  protein_bind   lac operator: The lac repressor binds to the lac operator to inhibit transcription in E. coli. This inhibition can be relieved by adding lactose or isopropyl-β-D-thiogalactopyranoside (IPTG). lac repressor encoded by lacI
    775..805     -  promoter       lac promoter: promoter for the E. coli lac operon
    820..841     -  protein_bind   CAP binding site: CAP binding activates transcription in the presence of cAMP. E. coli catabolite activator protein
    854..946     -  CDS            lacI (fragment): lac repressor; lacI; The lac repressor binds to the lac operator to inhibit transcription in E. coli. This inhibition can be relieved by adding lactose or isopropyl-β-D-thiogalactopyranoside (IPTG).
   1129..1717    -  rep_origin     ori: high-copy-number ColE1/pMB1/pBR322/pUC origin of replication
   1888..2748    -  CDS            AmpR: β-lactamase; bla; confers resistance to ampicillin, carbenicillin, and related antibiotics
   2749..41      -  promoter       AmpR promoter (across the origin): bla
>Addgene plasmid #163389 | Bmpr2 gRNA#2 | addgene full sequence | sequence record 341107 | Addgene NGS Result
TTTGAATGTATTTAGAAAAATAAACAAATAGGGGTTCCGCGCACATTTCCCCGAAAAGTGCCACCTGACG
TGAGGGCCTATTTCCCATGATTCCTTCATATTTGCATATACGATACAAGGCTGTTAGAGAGATAATTAGA
ATTAATTTGACTGTAAACACAAAGATATTAGTACAAAATACGTGACGTAGAAAGTAATAATTTCTTGGGT
AGTTTGCAGTTTTAAAATTATGTTTTAAAATGGACTATCATATGCTTACCGTAACTTGAAAGTATTTCGA
TTTCTTGGCTTTATATATCTTGTGGAAAGGACGAAACACCGCTCGCTGCATCGGCCCTTTGTTTTAGAGC
TAGAAATAGCAAGTTAAAATAAGGCTAGTCCGTTATCAACTTGAAAAAGTGGCACCGAGTCGGTGCTTTT
TTTCTAGACCCAGCTTTCTTGTACAAAGTTGGCATTAGATCCGCTGCATTAATGAATCGGCCAACGCGCG
GGGAGAGGCGGTTTGCGTATTGGGCGCTCTTCCGCTTCCTCGCTCACTGACTCGCTGCGCTCGGTCGTTC
GGCTGCGGCGAGCGGTATCAGCTCACTCAAAGGCGGTAATACGGTTATCCACAGAATCAGGGGATAACGC
AGGAAAGAACATGTGAGCAAAAGGCCAGAATTCGAGCTCGGTACCCGGGGATCCTCTAGAGTCGACCTGC
AGGCATGCAAGCTTGGCGTAATCATGGTCATAGCTGTTTCCTGTGTGAAATTGTTATCCGCTCACAATTC
CACACAACATACGAGCCGGAAGCATAAAGTGTAAAGCCTGGGGTGCCTAATGAGTGAGCTAACTCACATT
AATTGCGTTGCGCTCACTGCCCGCTTTCCAGTCGGGAAACCTGTCGTGCCAGCTGCATTAATGAATCGGC
CAACGCGCGGGGAGAGGCGGTTTGCGTATTGGGCGCTCTTCCGCTTCCTCGCTCACTGACTCGCTGCGCT
CGGTCGTTCGGCTGCGGCGAGCGGTATCAGCTCACTCAAAGGCGGTAATACGGTTATCCACAGAATCAGG
GGATAACGCAGGAAAGAACATGTGAGCAAAAGGCCAGCAAAAGGCCAGGAACCGTAAAAAGGCCGCGTTG
CTGGCGTTTTTCCATAGGCTCCGCCCCCCTGACGAGCATCACAAAAATCGACGCTCAAGTCAGAGGTGGC
GAAACCCGACAGGACTATAAAGATACCAGGCGTTTCCCCCTGGAAGCTCCCTCGTGCGCTCTCCTGTTCC
GACCCTGCCGCTTACCGGATACCTGTCCGCCTTTCTCCCTTCGGGAAGCGTGGCGCTTTCTCATAGCTCA
CGCTGTAGGTATCTCAGTTCGGTGTAGGTCGTTCGCTCCAAGCTGGGCTGTGTGCACGAACCCCCCGTTC
AGCCCGACCGCTGCGCCTTATCCGGTAACTATCGTCTTGAGTCCAACCCGGTAAGACACGACTTATCGCC
ACTGGCAGCAGCCACTGGTAACAGGATTAGCAGAGCGAGGTATGTAGGCGGTGCTACAGAGTTCTTGAAG
TGGTGGCCTAACTACGGCTACACTAGAAGAACAGTATTTGGTATCTGCGCTCTGCTGAAGCCAGTTACCT
TCGGAAAAAGAGTTGGTAGCTCTTGATCCGGCAAACAAACCACCGCTGGTAGCGGTGGTTTTTTTGTTTG
CAAGCAGCAGATTACGCGCAGAAAAAAAGGATCTCAAGAAGATCCTTTGATCTTTTCTACGGGGTCTGAC
GCTCAGTGGAACGAAAACTCACGTTAAGGGATTTTGGTCATGAGATTATCAAAAAGGATCTTCACCTAGA
TCCTTTTAAATTAAAAATGAAGTTTTAAATCAATCTAAAGTATATATGAGTAAACTTGGTCTGACAGTTA
CCAATGCTTAATCAGTGAGGCACCTATCTCAGCGATCTGTCTATTTCGTTCATCCATAGTTGCCTGACTC
CCCGTCGTGTAGATAACTACGATACGGGAGGGCTTACCATCTGGCCCCAGTGCTGCAATGATACCGCGAG
ACCCACGCTCACCGGCTCCAGATTTATCAGCAATAAACCAGCCAGCCGGAAGGGCCGAGCGCAGAAGTGG
TCCTGCAACTTTATCCGCCTCCATCCAGTCTATTAATTGTTGCCGGGAAGCTAGAGTAAGTAGTTCGCCA
GTTAATAGTTTGCGCAACGTTGTTGCCATTGCTACAGGCATCGTGGTGTCACGCTCGTCGTTTGGTATGG
CTTCATTCAGCTCCGGTTCCCAACGATCAAGGCGAGTTACATGATCCCCCATGTTGTGCAAAAAAGCGGT
TAGCTCCTTCGGTCCTCCGATCGTTGTCAGAAGTAAGTTGGCCGCAGTGTTATCACTCATGGTTATGGCA
GCACTGCATAATTCTCTTACTGTCATGCCATCCGTAAGATGCTTTTCTGTGACTGGTGAGTACTCAACCA
AGTCATTCTGAGAATAGTGTATGCGGCGACCGAGTTGCTCTTGCCCGGCGTCAATACGGGATAATACCGC
GCCACATAGCAGAACTTTAAAAGTGCTCATCATTGGAAAACGTTCTTCGGGGCGAAAACTCTCAAGGATC
TTACCGCTGTTGAGATCCAGTTCGATGTAACCCACTCGTGCACCCAACTGATCTTCAGCATCTTTTACTT
TCACCAGCGTTTCTGGGTGAGCAAAAACAGGAAGGCAAAATGCCGCAAAAAAGGGAATAAGGGCGACACG
GAAATGTTGAATACTCATACTCTTCCTTTTTCAATATTATTGAAGCATTTATCAGGGTTATTGTCTCATG
AGCGGATACATA
